>Addgene plasmid #207154 | pcDNA3.1(+)Gα15-244-NLuc | addgene full sequence | sequence record 410274 | Addgene NGS Result
GACGGATCGGGAGATCTCCCGATCCCCTATGGTGCACTCTCAGTACAATCTGCTCTGATGCCGCATAGTT
AAGCCAGTATCTGCTCCCTGCTTGTGTGTTGGAGGTCGCTGAGTAGTGCGCGAGCAAAATTTAAGCTACA
ACAAGGCAAGGCTTGACCGACAATTGCATGAAGAATCTGCTTAGGGTTAGGCGTTTTGCGCTGCTTCGCG
ATGTACGGGCCAGATATACGCGTTGACATTGATTATTGACTAGTTATTAATAGTAATCAATTACGGGGTC
ATTAGTTCATAGCCCATATATGGAGTTCCGCGTTACATAACTTACGGTAAATGGCCCGCCTGGCTGACCG
CCCAACGACCCCCGCCCATTGACGTCAATAATGACGTATGTTCCCATAGTAACGCCAATAGGGACTTTCC
ATTGACGTCAATGGGTGGAGTATTTACGGTAAACTGCCCACTTGGCAGTACATCAAGTGTATCATATGCC
AAGTACGCCCCCTATTGACGTCAATGACGGTAAATGGCCCGCCTGGCATTATGCCCAGTACATGACCTTA
TGGGACTTTCCTACTTGGCAGTACATCTACGTATTAGTCATCGCTATTACCATGGTGATGCGGTTTTGGC
AGTACATCAATGGGCGTGGATAGCGGTTTGACTCACGGGGATTTCCAAGTCTCCACCCCATTGACGTCAA
TGGGAGTTTGTTTTGGCACCAAAATCAACGGGACTTTCCAAAATGTCGTAACAACTCCGCCCCATTGACG
CAAATGGGCGGTAGGCGTGTACGGTGGGAGGTCTATATAAGCAGAGCTCTCTGGCTAACTAGAGAACCCA
CTGCTTACTGGCTTATCGAAATTAATACGACTCACTATAGGGAGACCCAAGCTGGCTAGCGTTTAAACTT
AAGCTTGGTACCACCATGGCCCGCTCGCTGACCTGGCGCTGCTGCCCCTGGTGCCTGACGGAGGATGAGA
AGGCCGCCGCCCGGGTGGACCAGGAGATCAACAGGATCCTCTTGGAGCAGAAGAAGCAGGACCGCGGGGA
GCTGAAGCTGCTGCTTTTGGGCCCAGGCGAGAGCGGGAAGAGCACCTTCATCAAGCAGATGCGGATCATC
CACGGCGCCGGCTACTCGGAGGAGGAGCGCAAGGGCTTCCGGCCCCTGGTCTACCAGAACATCTTCGTGT
CCATGCGGGCCATGATCGAGGCCATGGAGCGGCTGCAGATTCCATTCAGCAGGCCCGAGAGCAAGCACCA
CGCTAGCCTGGTCATGAGCCAGGACCCCTATAAAGTGACCACGTTTGAGAAGCGCTACGCTGCGGCCATG
CAGTGGCTGTGGAGGGATGCCGGCATCCGGGCCTGCTATGAGCGTCGGCGGGAATTCCACCTGCTCGATT
CAGCCGTGTACTACCTGTCCCACCTGGAGCGCATCACCGAGGAGGGCTACGTCCCCACAGCTCAGGACGT
GCTCCGCAGCCGCATGCCCACCACTGGCATCAACGAGTACTGCTTCTCCGTGCAGAAAACCAACCTGCGG
ATCGTGGACGTCGGGGGCCAGAAGTCAGAGCGTAAGAAATGGATCCATTGTTTCGAGAACGTGATCGCCC
TCATCTACCTGGCCTCACTGAGTGAATACGACCAGTGCCTGGAGGAGAGCGGCGGCGGCGGCAGCGTCTT
CACACTCGAAGATTTCGTTGGGGACTGGCGACAGACAGCCGGCTACAACCTGGACCAAGTCCTTGAACAG
GGAGGTGTGTCCAGTTTGTTTCAGAATCTCGGGGTGTCCGTAACTCCGATCCAAAGGATTGTCCTGAGCG
GTGAAAATGGGCTGAAGATCGACATCCATGTCATCATCCCGTATGAAGGTCTGAGCGGCGACCAAATGGG
CCAGATCGAAAAAATTTTTAAGGTGGTGTACCCTGTGGATGATCATCACTTTAAGGTGATCCTGCACTAT
GGCACACTGGTAATCGACGGGGTTACGCCGAACATGATCGACTATTTCGGACGGCCGTATGAAGGCATCG
CCGTGTTCGACGGCAAAAAGATCACTGTAACAGGGACCCTGTGGAACGGCAACAAAATTATCGACGAGCG
CCTGATCAACCCCGACGGCTCCCTGCTGTTCCGAGTAACCATCAACGGAGTGACCGGCTGGCGGCTGTGC
GAACGCATTCTGGCGAGCGGCGGCGGCGGCAGCAACAACCAGGAGAACCGCATGAAGGAGAGCCTCGCAT
TGTTTGGGACTATCCTGGAACTACCCTGGTTCAAAAGCACATCCGTCATCCTCTTTCTCAACAAAACCGA
CATCCTGGAGGAGAAAATCCCCACCTCCCACCTGGCTACCTATTTCCCCAGTTTCCAGGGCCCTAAGCAG
GATGCTGAGGCAGCCAAGAGGTTCATCCTGGACATGTACACGAGGATGTACACCGGGTGCGTGGACGGCC
CCGAGGGCAGCAAGAAGGGCGCACGATCCCGACGCCTCTTCAGCCACTACACATGTGCCACAGACACACA
GAACATCCGCAAGGTCTTCAAGGACGTGCGGGACTCGGTGCTCGCCCGCTACCTGGACGAGATCAACCTG
CTGTGACTCGAGTCTAGAGGGCCCGTTTAAACCCGCTGATCAGCCTCGACTGTGCCTTCTAGTTGCCAGC
CATCTGTTGTTTGCCCCTCCCCCGTGCCTTCCTTGACCCTGGAAGGTGCCACTCCCACTGTCCTTTCCTA
ATAAAATGAGGAAATTGCATCGCATTGTCTGAGTAGGTGTCATTCTATTCTGGGGGGTGGGGTGGGGCAG
GACAGCAAGGGGGAGGATTGGGAAGACAATAGCAGGCATGCTGGGGATGCGGTGGGCTCTATGGCTTCTG
AGGCGGAAAGAACCAGCTGGGGCTCTAGGGGGTATCCCC
[124 nt withheld, positions 2910-3033]
C
[91 nt withheld, positions 3035-3125]
A
[49 nt withheld, positions 3127-3175]
CCTTTGACGTTGGAGTCCACGTTCTTT
[37 nt withheld, positions 3203-3239]
ACCCTATCTCGGTCTATTCTTTTGATTTATAAGGGATTTTGCCGATTTCGGCCTATTGGTTAAAAAATGA
GCTGATTTAACAAAAATTTAACGCGAATTAATTCTGTGGAATGTGTGTCAGTTAGGGTGTGGAAAGTCCC
CAGGCTCCCCAGCAGGCAGAAGTATGCAAAGCATGCATCTCAATTAGTCAGCAACCAGGTGTGGAAAGTC
CCCAGGCTCCCCAGCAGGCAGAAGTATGCAAAGCATGCATCTCAATTAGTCAGCAACCATAGTCCCGCCC
CTAACTCCGCCCATCCCGCCCCTAACTCCGCCCAGTTCCGCCCATTCTCCGCCCCATGGCTGACTAATTT
TTTTTATTTATGCAGAGGCCGAGGCCGCCTCTGCCTCTGAGCTATTCCAGAAGTAGTGAGGAGGCTTTTT
TGGAGGCCTAGGCTTTTGCAAAAAGCTCCCGGGAGCTTGTATATCCATTTTCGGATCTGATCAAGAGACA
GGATGAGGATCGTTTCGCATGATTGAACAAGATGGATTGCACGCAGGTTCTCCGGCCGCTTGGGTGGAGA
GGCTATTCGGCTATGACTGGGCACAACAGACAATCGGCTGCTCTGATGCCGCCGTGTTCCGGCTGTCAGC
GCAGGGGCGCCCGGTTCTTTTTGTCAAGACCGACCTGTCCGGTGCCCTGAATGAACTGCAGGACGAGGCA
GCGCGGCTATCGTGGCTGGCCACGACGGGCGTTCCTTGCGCAGCTGTGCTCGACGTTGTCACTGAAGCGG
GAAGGGACTGGCTGCTATTGGGCGAAGTGCCGGGGCAGGATCTCCTGTCATCTCACCTTGCTCCTGCCGA
GAAAGTATCCATCATGGCTGATGCAATGCGGCGGCTGCATACGCTTGATCCGGCTACCTGCCCATTCGAC
CACCAAGCGAAACATCGCATCGAGCGAGCACGTACTCGGATGGAAGCCGGTCTTGTCGATCAGGATGATC
TGGACGAAGAGCATCAGGGGCTCGCGCCAGCCGAACTGTTCGCCAGGCTCAAGGCGCGCATGCCCGACGG
CGAGGATCTCGTCGTGACCCATGGCGATGCCTGCTTGCCGAATATCATGGTGGAAAATGGCCGCTTTTCT
GGATTCATCGACTGTGGCCGGCTGGGTGTGGCGGACCGCTATCAGGACATAGCGTTGGCTACCCGTGATA
TTGCTGAAGAGCTTGGCGGCGAATGGGCTGACCGCTTCCTCGTGCTTTACGGTATCGCCGCTCCCGATTC
GCAGCGCATCGCCTTCTATCGCCTTCTTGACGAGTTCTTCTGAGCGGGACTCTGGGGTTCGAAATGACCG
ACCAAGCGACGCCCAACCTGCCATCACGAGATTTCGATTCCACCGCCGCCTTCTATGAAAGGTTGGGCTT
CGGAATCGTTTTCCGGGACGCCGGCTGGATGATCCTCCAGCGCGGGGATCTCATGCTGGAGTTCTTCGCC
CACCCCAACTTGTTTATTGCAGCTTATAATGGTTACAAATAAAGCAATAGCATCACAAATTTCACAAATA
AAGCATTTTTTTCACTGCATTCTAGTTGTGGTTTGTCCAAACTCATCAATGTATCTTATCATGTCTGTAT
ACCGTCGACCTCTAGCTAGAGCTTGGCGTAATCATGGTCATAGCTGTTTCCTGTGTGAAATTGTTATCCG
CTCACAATTCCACACAACATACGAGCCGGAAGCATAAAGTGTAAAGCCTGGGGTGCCTAATGAGTGAGCT
AACTCACATTAATTGCGTTGCGCTCACTGCCCGCTTTCCAGTCGGGAAACCTGTCGTGCCAGCTGCATTA
ATGAATCGGCCAACGCGCGGGGAGAGGCGGTTTGCGTATTGGGCGCTCTTCCGCTTCCTCGCTCACTGAC
TCGCTGCGCTCGGTCGTTCGGCTGCGGCGAGCGGTATCAGCTCACTCAAAGGCGGTAATACGGTTATCCA
CAGAATCAGGGGATAACGCAGGAAAGAACATGTGAGCAAAAGGCCAGCAAAAGGCCAGGAACCGTAAAAA
GGCCGCGTTGCTGGCGTTTTTCCATAGGCTCCGCCCCCCTGACGAGCATCACAAAAATCGACGCTCAAGT
CAGAGGTGGCGAAACCCGACAGGACTATAAAGATACCAGGCGTTTCCCCCTGGAAGCTCCCTCGTGCGCT
CTCCTGTTCCGACCCTGCCGCTTACCGGATACCTGTCCGCCTTTCTCCCTTCGGGAAGCGTGGCGCTTTC
TCATAGCTCACGCTGTAGGTATCTCAGTTCGGTGTAGGTCGTTCGCTCCAAGCTGGGCTGTGTGCACGAA
CCCCCCGTTCAGCCCGACCGCTGCGCCTTATCCGGTAACTATCGTCTTGAGTCCAACCCGGTAAGACACG
ACTTATCGCCACTGGCAGCAGCCACTGGTAACAGGATTAGCAGAGCGAGGTATGTAGGCGGTGCTACAGA
GTTCTTGAAGTGGTGGCCTAACTACGGCTACACTAGAAGAACAGTATTTGGTATCTGCGCTCTGCTGAAG
CCAGTTACCTTCGGAAAAAGAGTTGGTAGCTCTTGATCCGGCAAACAAACCACCGCTGGTAGCGGTGGTT
TTTTTGTTTGCAAGCAGCAGATTACGCGCAGAAAAAAAGGATCTCAAGAAGATCCTTTGATCTTTTCTAC
GGGGTCTGACGCTCAGTGGAACGAAAACTCACGTTAAGGGATTTTGGTCATGAGATTATCAAAAAGGATC
TTCACCTAGATCCTTTTAAATTAAAAATGAAGTTTTAAATCAATCTAAAGTATATATGAGTAAACTTGGT
CTGACAGTTACCAATGCTTAATCAGTGAGGCACCTATCTCAGCGATCTGTCTATTTCGTTCATCCATAGT
TGCCTGACTCCCCGTCGTGTAGATAACTACGATACGGGAGGGCTTACCATCTGGCCCCAGTGCTGCAATG
ATACCGCGAGACCCACGCTCACCGGCTCCAGATTTATCAGCAATAAACCAGCCAGCCGGAAGGGCCGAGC
GCAGAAGTGGTCCTGCAACTTTATCCGCCTCCATCCAGTCTATTAATTGTTGCCGGGAAGCTAGAGTAAG
TAGTTCGCCAGTTAATAGTTTGCGCAACGTTGTTGCCATTGCTACAGGCATCGTGGTGTCACGCTCGTCG
TTTGGTATGGCTTCATTCAGCTCCGGTTCCCAACGATCAAGGCGAGTTACATGATCCCCCATGTTGTGCA
AAAAAGCGGTTAGCTCCTTCGGTCCTCCGATCGTTGTCAGAAGTAAGTTGGCCGCAGTGTTATCACTCAT
GGTTATGGCAGCACTGCATAATTCTCTTACTGTCATGCCATCCGTAAGATGCTTTTCTGTGACTGGTGAG
TACTCAACCAAGTCATTCTGAGAATAGTGTATGCGGCGACCGAGTTGCTCTTGCCCGGCGTCAATACGGG
ATAATACCGCGCCACATAGCAGAACTTTAAAAGTGCTCATCATTGGAAAACGTTCTTCGGGGCGAAAACT
CTCAAGGATCTTACCGCTGTTGAGATCCAGTTCGATGTAACCCACTCGTGCACCCAACTGATCTTCAGCA
TCTTTTACTTTCACCAGCGTTTCTGGGTGAGCAAAAACAGGAAGGCAAAATGCCGCAAAAAAGGGAATAA
GGGCGACACGGAAATGTTGAATACTCATACTCTTCCTTTTTCAATATTATTGAAGCATTTATCAGGGTTA
TTGTCTCATGAGCGGATACATATTTGAATGTATTTAGAAAAATAAACAAATAGGGGTTCCGCGCACATTT
CCCCGAAAAGTGCCACCTGACGTC
Features (pLannotate 1.2.2; 21 found; start..end, strand, type, name):
     28..80      -  misc_feature   bom (fragment): basis of mobility region from pBR322
    235..614     +  enhancer       CMV enhancer: human cytomegalovirus immediate early enhancer
    615..818     +  promoter       CMV promoter: human cytomegalovirus (CMV) immediate early promoter
    814..847     +  LTR            5' LTR (truncated) (fragment): truncated 5' long terminal repeat (LTR) from HIV-1
    863..881     +  promoter       T7 promoter: promoter for bacteriophage T7 RNA polymerase
   1064..1657    +  CDS            GNA11: GNA11_CANLF - Experimental evidence at transcript level: Swiss-Prot protein existence level 2. Guanine nucleotide-binding proteins (G proteins) are involved as modulators or transducers in various transmembrane signaling systems. Acts as an activator of phospholipase C. Transduces FFAR4 signaling in response to long-chain fatty acids (LCFAs). From Canis lupus familiaris (Dog) (Canis familiaris).
   1676..2185    +  CDS            Nluc: NanoLuc® luciferase human codon-optimized
   2640..2864    +  polyA_signal   bGH poly(A) signal: bovine growth hormone polyadenylation signal
   2868..2889    +  promoter       SV40 promoter (fragment): SV40 enhancer and early promoter
   2910..3338    +  rep_origin     f1 ori (sequence partly withheld): f1 bacteriophage origin of replication; arrow indicates direction of (+) strand synthesis
   3352..3681    +  promoter       SV40 promoter: SV40 enhancer and early promoter
   3748..4539    +  CDS            neo: KKA2_KLEPN - Also known as kan, nptII. Experimental evidence at protein level: Swiss-Prot protein existence level 1. Resistance to kanamycin, neomycin, paromomycin, ribostamycin, butirosin and gentamicin B. From Klebsiella pneumoniae.
   4563..4721    +  CDS            ble (fragment): BLE_KLEPN - Experimental evidence at protein level: Swiss-Prot protein existence level 1. Binding protein with a strong affinity to the bleomycin family of antibiotics. Binds to CL990; an antimitotic-antibiotic compound. From Klebsiella pneumoniae.
   4716..4837    +  polyA_signal   SV40 poly(A) signal: SV40 polyadenylation signal
   4910..4926    -  protein_bind   lac operator: The lac repressor binds to the lac operator to inhibit transcription in E. coli. This inhibition can be relieved by adding lactose or isopropyl-β-D-thiogalactopyranoside (IPTG). lac repressor encoded by lacI
   4934..4964    -  promoter       lac promoter: promoter for the E. coli lac operon
   4979..5000    -  protein_bind   CAP binding site: CAP binding activates transcription in the presence of cAMP. E. coli catabolite activator protein
   5013..5105    -  CDS            lacI (fragment): lac repressor; lacI; The lac repressor binds to the lac operator to inhibit transcription in E. coli. This inhibition can be relieved by adding lactose or isopropyl-β-D-thiogalactopyranoside (IPTG).
   5288..5876    -  rep_origin     ori: high-copy-number ColE1/pMB1/pBR322/pUC origin of replication
   6047..6907    -  CDS            AmpR: β-lactamase; bla; confers resistance to ampicillin, carbenicillin, and related antibiotics
   6908..7012    -  promoter       AmpR promoter: bla
