[The description below was written by a language model from this plasmid's Addgene catalogue record and pLannotate feature annotations shown in this document.]
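Description:
pcDNA3.1(+)Gα15-244-NLuc is a mammalian expression plasmid built on the pcDNA3.1 backbone that encodes human GNA15 (Gα15, also known as GNA16) carrying an internal NanoLuc luciferase. It is maintained in E. coli through a high-copy ColE1/pUC-type origin and an ampicillin resistance gene (β-lactamase with its own promoter), and it also carries an f1 origin. For selection in mammalian cells, the backbone includes a neomycin phosphotransferase cassette driven by the SV40 enhancer/early promoter and terminated by the SV40 polyadenylation signal. Short hits to lac regulatory elements, a ble fragment, an HIV-1 LTR fragment and a bom fragment are most likely backbone remnants or incidental matches rather than functional parts.

The payload is expressed from the CMV immediate-early enhancer and promoter and terminated by the bovine growth hormone poly(A) signal, with a T7 promoter lying upstream of the insert. According to the record, NanoLuc is inserted within the Gα15 coding sequence at position 244 rather than fused to a terminus. The feature table is consistent with this: a human codon-optimised Nluc CDS follows a Gα segment, with further unannotated sequence before the poly(A) signal that presumably holds the rest of the Gα subunit. The annotation tool labelled the upstream Gα segment as canine GNA11, which appears to be a homology-based match within the Gq family; the catalogue entry identifies it as human GNA15.

The plasmid is one component of REGA-SIGN, a set of NanoBRET-based G protein biosensors. The NanoLuc-tagged Gα15 serves as the energy donor and is meant to be co-expressed with Gγ2 labelled with LSS-mKATE2 as the acceptor, so that changes in BRET report G protein activity.
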