Addgene plasmid #207154: pcDNA3.1(+)Gα15-244-NLuc
Purpose: Part of REGA-SIGN, a NanoBRET-based G protein biosensor. It encodes GNA15 tagged with NanoLuciferase and is meant to be paired with Ggamma2 labeled with LSS-mKATE2
Depositing lab: Dominique Schols & Tom Van Loy. Depositing organization: Rega Institute for Medical Research. Publication: REGA-SIGN: Development of a Novel Set of NanoBRET-Based G Protein Biosensors. Boon K, Vanalken N, Meyen E, Schols D, Van Loy T. Biosensors (Basel). 2023 Jul 28;13(8):767. doi: 10.3390/bios13080767. PubMed 37622853.
Backbone
  Vector backbone: pcDNA3.1
  Vector type: Mammalian Expression
Growth in bacteria
  Bacterial resistance: Ampicillin, 100 μg/mL
  Growth temperature: 37°C
  Growth strain: NEB Stable
  Copy number: High Copy
Gene/Insert
  Gene/Insert name: GNA15
  Species: H. sapiens (human)
  Mutation: NLuc inserted at position E(244)N
  Entrez Gene: GNA15 (a.k.a. GNA16, HG1L)
  Cloning method: Unknown
Terms and licenses: Academic/Nonprofit Terms; Industry Terms: Not Available to Industry
How to cite: pcDNA3.1(+)Gα15-244-NLuc was a gift from Dominique Schols & Tom Van Loy (Addgene plasmid # 207154 ; http://n2t.net/addgene:207154 ; RRID:Addgene_207154)
